>Addgene plasmid #176888 | pTorPE-FRISZ | addgene full sequence | sequence record 352279 | Addgene NGS Result
AAGAAACCAATTGTCCATATTGCATCAGACATTGCCGTCACTGCGTCTTTTACTGGCTCTTCTCGCTAAC
CAAACCGGTAACCCCGCTTATTAAAAGCATTCTGTAACAAAGCGGGACCAAAGCCATGACAAAAACGCGT
AACAAAAGTGTCTATAATCACGGCAGAAAAGTCCACATTGATTATTTGCACGGCGTCACACTTTGCTATG
CCATAGCATTTTTATCCATAAGATTAGCGGATCCTACCTGACGCTTTTTATCGCAACTCTCTACTGTTTC
TCCATACCCGTTTTTTGGGCTAACAGGAGGAATTAACCATGGGTTTAAAGAGGAGAAAGGTCATGAACAA
TAACGATCTCTTTCAGGCATCACGTCGGCGTTTTCTGGCACAACTCGGCAGCTTAACCGACGCCGGGACG
CTGGGGCCGTCATTGTTAACGCCGCGACGTGCGACTGCGGCGCAAGCGGCGACTGACGCTTCTAGAGGTA
TGGCTAGCATGACTGGTGGACAGCAAATGGGTCGGGATCTGTACGACGATGATGATAAGGATCTCGCCAC
ACTCGAGATGGTCGACGCAAAGGGAAAATGTCCAGTATGCGGTGCTGAATTAACAGATGTGTCCAAGAAA
CCCGCAAAGAACCTCAAGATGCCAGGCGTCTATTTTATTGACAGGATTCTGGAAAGGATCAAGGAGGCTG
GCAATGAGACCTACGTCGAGCAGTACGAGGTGGCTGTGGCCAGATACTGCGACCACCCTAGCAAACTGGG
GCACAAACTTAAAGGAGGAACAGGAGGAAGCAGCGAGGAGCTGATCAAGGAGAACATGCGCACCAAGCTG
TACCTGACGGGCACCGTGAACAACCACTACTTCGAATGCACCGCCGAAGGGGAGGGCCAGCCCTATGAGG
GCACCCAGACCAACAGGATTAAGGTGGTGCGCGGAGGCCCCCTGCCGTTCGCATTCGACATCCTGGCCCC
CTGCTTTATGTACGGGAGCAAGACCTTCATTAACCATCCACCTGACATTCCCGATTATTTTAAGCAGTCC
TTCCCTGAGGGCTTCACATGGGAGAGAACCACCGTTTTCGAAGACGGGGGCACACTCACTGCTATACAGG
ACACCAGCCTCCAGGACGGCTGCCTGATCTACAACGTCCAAGTCAGAGGGGAGAACTTCCCATCCAACGG
CCCTGTGATGCAGAAGAAAACACTCGGCTGGGAGGCCAGTACCGAGACCCTGTACCCCGCTGACGGCAGC
CTGGAAGGCAGACTGTACTGGGCCCTGAAGCTCGTGGGCGGGGGCCACCTGCACTGCAGACTGGAAACCA
CATACAGATCCAAGAAATTGAGTGCTAAAGGTAAGTGCCCAGTATGTGGAGCAGAGCTGACTGACGAATT
CTGGAGTCATCCACAATTCGAAAAGGGTGGTGGTAGCGGCGGCGGCTCCGGAGGATCAGCTTGGTCTCAC
CCTCAGTTTGAGAAATAAAAGCTTGGCTGTTTTGGCGGATGAGAGAAGATTTTCAGCCTGATACAGATTA
AATCAGAACGCAGAAGCGGTCTGATAAAACAGAATTTGCCTGGCGGCAGTAGCGCGGTGGTCCCACCTGA
CCCCATGCCGAACTCAGAAGTGAAACGCCGTAGCGCCGATGGTAGTGTGGGGTCTCCCCATGCGAGAGTA
GGGAACTGCCAGGCATCAAATAAAACGAAAGGCTCAGTCGAAAGACTGGGCCTTTCGTTTTATCTGTTGT
TTGTCGGTGAACGCTCTCCTGAGTAGGACAAATCCGCCGGGAGCGGATTTGAACGTTGCGAAGCAACGGC
CCGGAGGGTGGCGGGCAGGACGCCCGCCATAAACTGCCAGGCATCAAATTAAGCAGAAGGCCATCCTGAC
GGATGGCCTTTTTGCGTTTCTACAAACTCTTTTGTTTATTTTTCTAAATACATTCAAATATGTATCCGCT
CATGAGACAATAACCCTGATAAATGCTTCAATAATATTGAAAAAGGAAGAGTATGAGTATTCAACATTTC
CGTGTCGCCCTTATTCCCTTTTTTGCGGCATTTTGCCTTCCTGTTTTTGCTCACCCAGAAACGCTGGTGA
AAGTAAAAGATGCTGAAGATCAGTTGGGTGCACGAGTGGGTTACATCGAACTGGATCTCAACAGCGGTAA
GATCCTTGAGAGTTTTCGCCCCGAAGAACGTTTTCCAATGATGAGCACTTTTAAAGTTCTGCTATGTGGC
GCGGTATTATCCCGTGTTGACGCCGGGCAAGAGCAACTCGGTCGCCGCATACACTATTCTCAGAATGACT
TGGTTGAGTACTCACCAGTCACAGAAAAGCATCTTACGGATGGCATGACAGTAAGAGAATTATGCAGTGC
TGCCATAACCATGAGTGATAACACTGCGGCCAACTTACTTCTGACAACGATCGGAGGACCGAAGGAGCTA
ACCGCTTTTTTGCACAACATGGGGGATCATGTAACTCGCCTTGATCGTTGGGAACCGGAGCTGAATGAAG
CCATACCAAACGACGAGCGTGACACCACGATGCCTGTAGCAATGGCAACAACGTTGCGCAAACTATTAAC
TGGCGAACTACTTACTCTAGCTTCCCGGCAACAATTAATAGACTGGATGGAGGCGGATAAAGTTGCAGGA
CCACTTCTGCGCTCGGCCCTTCCGGCTGGCTGGTTTATTGCTGATAAATCTGGAGCCGGTGAGCGTGGGT
CTCGCGGTATCATTGCAGCACTGGGGCCAGATGGTAAGCCCTCCCGTATCGTAGTTATCTACACGACGGG
GAGTCAGGCAACTATGGATGAACGAAATAGACAGATCGCTGAGATAGGTGCCTCACTGATTAAGCATTGG
TAACTGTCAGACCAAGTTTACTCATATATACTTTAGATTGATTTAAAACTTCATTTTTAATTTAAAAGGA
TCTAGGTGAAGATCCTTTTTGATAATCTCATGACCAAAATCCCTTAACGTGAGTTTTCGTTCCACTGAGC
GTCAGACCCCGTAGAAAAGATCAAAGGATCTTCTTGAGATCCTTTTTTTCTGCGCGTAATCTGCTGCTTG
CAAACAAAAAAACCACCGCTACCAGCGGTGGTTTGTTTGCCGGATCAAGAGCTACCAACTCTTTTTCCGA
AGGTAACTGGCTTCAGCAGAGCGCAGATACCAAATACTGTCCTTCTAGTGTAGCCGTAGTTAGGCCACCA
CTTCAAGAACTCTGTAGCACCGCCTACATACCTCGCTCTGCTAATCCTGTTACCAGTGGCTGCTGCCAGT
GGCGATAAGTCGTGTCTTACCGGGTTGGACTCAAGACGATAGTTACCGGATAAGGCGCAGCGGTCGGGCT
GAACGGGGGGTTCGTGCACACAGCCCAGCTTGGAGCGAACGACCTACACCGAACTGAGATACCTACAGCG
TGAGCTATGAGAAAGCGCCACGCTTCCCGAAGGGAGAAAGGCGGACAGGTATCCGGTAAGCGGCAGGGTC
GGAACAGGAGAGCGCACGAGGGAGCTTCCAGGGGGAAACGCCTGGTATCTTTATAGTCCTGTCGGGTTTC
GCCACCTCTGACTTGAGCGTCGATTTTTGTGATGCTCGTCAGGGGGGCGGAGCCTATGGAAAAACGCCAG
CAACGCGGCCTTTTTACGGTTCCTGGCCTTTTGCTGGCCTTTTGCTCACATGTTCTTTCCTGCGTTATCC
CCTGATTCTGTGGATAACCGTATTACCGCCTTTGAGTGAGCTGATACCGCTCGCCGCAGCCGAACGACCG
AGCGCAGCGAGTCAGTGAGCGAGGAAGCGGAAGAGCGCCTGATGCGGTATTTTCTCCTTACGCATCTGTG
CGGTATTTCACACCGCATATGGTGCACTCTCAGTACAATCTGCTCTGATGCCGCATAGTTAAGCCAGTAT
ACACTCCGCTATCGCTACGTGACTGGGTCATGGCTGCGCCCCGACACCCGCCAACACCCGCTGACGCGCC
CTGACGGGCTTGTCTGCTCCCGGCATCCGCTTACAGACAAGCTGTGACCGTCTCCGGGAGCTGCATGTGT
CAGAGGTTTTCACCGTCATCACCGAAACGCGCGAGGCAGCAGATCAATTCGCGCGCGAAGGCGAAGCGGC
ATGCATAATGTGCCTGTCAAATGGACGAAGCAGGGATTCTGCAAACCCTATGCTACTCCGTCAAGCCGTC
AATTGTCTGATTCGTTACCAATTATGACAACTTGACGGCTACATCATTCACTTTTTCTTCACAACCGGCA
CGGAACTCGCTCGGGCTGGCCCCGGTGCATTTTTTAAATACCCGCGAGAAATAGAGTTGATCGTCAAAAC
CAACATTGCGACCGACGGTGGCGATAGGCATCCGGGTGGTGCTCAAAAGCAGCTTCGCCTGGCTGATACG
TTGGTCCTCGCGCCAGCTTAAGACGCTAATCCCTAACTGCTGGCGGAAAAGATGTGACAGACGCGACGGC
GACAAGCAAACATGCTGTGCGACGCTGGCGATATCAAAATTGCTGTCTGCCAGGTGATCGCTGATGTACT
GACAAGCCTCGCGTACCCGATTATCCATCGGTGGATGGAGCGACTCGTTAATCGCTTCCATGCGCCGCAG
TAACAATTGCTCAAGCAGATTTATCGCCAGCAGCTCCGAATAGCGCCCTTCCCCTTGCCCGGCGTTAATG
ATTTGCCCAAACAGGTCGCTGAAATGCGGCTGGTGCGCTTCATCCGGGCGAAAGAACCCCGTATTGGCAA
ATATTGACGGCCAGTTAAGCCATTCATGCCAGTAGGCGCGCGGACGAAAGTAAACCCACTGGTGATACCA
TTCGCGAGCCTCCGGATGACGACCGTAGTGATGAATCTCTCCTGGCGGGAACAGCAAAATATCACCCGGT
CGGCAAACAAATTCTCGTCCCTGATTTTTCACCACCCCCTGACCGCGAATGGTGAGATTGAGAATATAAC
CTTTCATTCCCAGCGGTCGGTCGATAAAAAAATCGAGATAACCGTTGGCCTCAATCGGCGTTAAACCCGC
CACCAGATGGGCATTAAACGAGTATCCCGGCAGCAGGGGATCATTTTGCGCTTCAGCCATACTTTTCATA
CTCCCGCCATTCAGAG
Features (pLannotate 1.2.2; 14 found; start..end, strand, type, name):
      1..285     +  promoter       araBAD promoter: araBAD; promoter of the L-arabinose operon of E. coli; the araC regulatory gene is transcribed in the opposite direction (Guzman et al., 1995)
    343..480     +  CDS            torA (fragment): TORA_ECOLI - Experimental evidence at protein level: Swiss-Prot protein existence level 1. Reduces trimethylamine-N-oxide (TMAO) into trimethylamine; an anaerobic reaction coupled to energy-yielding reactions. From Escherichia coli (strain K12).
    490..522     +  CDS            T7 tag (gene 10 leader): leader peptide from bacteriophage T7 gene 10 promotes efficient translation in E. coli
    526..549     +  CDS            Xpress™ tag: Xpress™ epitope tag, including an enterokinase recognition and cleavage site
    595..1296    +  CDS            cp-mKate: cp-mKate is a basic (constitutively fluorescent) red fluorescent protein published in 2011, derived from Entacmaea quadricolor.
   1578..1693    +  ncRNA          5S rRNA: Accession: RF00001 - 5S ribosomal RNA
   1697..1783    +  terminator     rrnB T1 terminator: Escherichia coli rrnB; transcription terminator T1 from the E. coli rrnB gene
   1875..1902    +  terminator     rrnB T2 terminator: transcription terminator T2 from the E. coli rrnB gene
   1921..2012    +  promoter       AmpR promoter: bla
   2013..2873    +  CDS            AmpR: β-lactamase; bla; confers resistance to ampicillin, carbenicillin, and related antibiotics
   3044..3632    +  rep_origin     ori: high-copy-number ColE1/pMB1/pBR322/pUC origin of replication
   3818..3958    -  misc_feature   bom: basis of mobility region from pBR322
   4060..4100    -  CDS            rop (fragment): Rop protein, which maintains plasmids at low copy number; rop
   4222..5100    -  CDS            araC: L-arabinose regulatory protein; araC
