[The description below was written by a language model from this plasmid's Addgene catalogue record and pLannotate feature annotations shown in this document.]
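Description:
pTorPE-FRISZ is a 5,126 bp bacterial expression plasmid that produces FRISZ, a synthetic, genetically encoded far-red fluorescent zinc indicator, in the periplasm of E. coli. It replicates from a ColE1/pMB1-type origin, with the pBR322 bom region and only a fragment of rop alongside it, and is selected with ampicillin through the β-lactamase gene under its own promoter. The catalogue lists the copy number as unknown. The stated backbone size of 921 bp does not fit with the total size and the listed insert size, so it should be treated with caution.

Expression is driven by the araBAD promoter, with the araC regulator encoded divergently on the opposite strand, so transcription is induced by L-arabinose. The open reading frame begins with a fragment of E. coli torA, which serves as the TorA signal peptide. In general this signal routes proteins through the twin-arginine translocation pathway, which exports folded proteins to the periplasm. It is followed by a T7 gene 10 leader and an Xpress epitope with an enterokinase site, then the FRISZ insert cloned between XhoI and HindIII. The annotation identifies a circularly permuted mKate-derived red fluorescent protein as the fluorescent core of the sensor, but does not separately annotate the zinc-responsive elements. A C-terminal Twin-Strep-tag allows affinity purification. The depositor notes an R362W substitution at the start of this tag that is not known to affect function. The rrnB T1 and T2 terminators end the transcript.

The construct suits bacterial production, screening and purification of the indicator, which was developed for imaging synaptically released zinc.
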