Addgene plasmid #176888: pTorPE-FRISZ
Purpose: Far-red fluorescent zinc indicator FRISZ in pTorPE vector
Depositing lab: Huiwang Ai. Depositing organization: University of Virginia. Publication: A genetically encoded far-red fluorescent indicator for imaging synaptically released Zn(2). Wu T, Kumar M, Zhang J, Zhao S, Drobizhev M, McCollum M, Anderson CT, Wang Y, Pokorny A, Tian X, Zhang Y, Tzounopoulos T, Ai HW. Sci Adv. 2023 Mar;9(9):eadd2058. doi: 10.1126/sciadv.add2058. Epub 2023 Mar 1. PubMed 36857451.
Backbone
  Vector backbone: pTorPE
  Backbone size w/o insert (bp): 921
  Total vector size (bp): 5126
  Vector type: Bacterial Expression
Growth in bacteria
  Bacterial resistance: Ampicillin, 100 μg/mL
  Growth temperature: 37°C
  Growth strain: DH5alpha
  Copy number: Unknown
Gene/Insert
  Gene/Insert name: FRISZ
  Species: Synthetic
  Insert size (bp): 1317
  Promoter: araBAD promoter
  Tag / fusion protein: Twin-Strep-tag (C terminal on insert); Periplasmic expression TorA tag (N terminal on backbone)
  Cloning method: Restriction Enzyme; 5′ cloning site XholI (not destroyed); 3′ cloning site HindIII (not destroyed)
  Sequencing primers: 5′ CATTGTTAACGCCGCGACG; 3′ CTTCTGCGTTCTGATTTAATCTGTA
Terms and licenses: Academic/Nonprofit Terms; Industry Terms: Not Available to Industry
Depositor comments: Please note: Plasmid contains a R362W mutation in the insert at the start of the strep tag. This mutation is not known to affect plasmid function. Please visit https://www.biorxiv.org/content/10.1101/2022.06.02.494512v1 for bioRxiv preprint.
How to cite: pTorPE-FRISZ was a gift from Huiwang Ai (Addgene plasmid # 176888 ; http://n2t.net/addgene:176888 ; RRID:Addgene_176888)
